>Addgene plasmid #139485 | pCAGGS-Halotag-loxP-P2A-dTKneo-pA-loxP | addgene full sequence | sequence record 276129 | Addgene NGS Result
GTCGACATTGATTATTGACTAGTTATTAATAGTAATCAATTACGGGGTCATTAGTTCATAGCCCATATAT
GGAGTTCCGCGTTACATAACTTACGGTAAATGGCCCGCCTGGCTGACCGCCCAACGACCCCCGCCCATTG
ACGTCAATAATGACGTATGTTCCCATAGTAACGCCAATAGGGACTTTCCATTGACGTCAATGGGTGGAGT
ATTTACGGTAAACTGCCCACTTGGCAGTACATCAAGTGTATCATATGCCAAGTACGCCCCCTATTGACGT
CAATGACGGTAAATGGCCCGCCTGGCATTATGCCCAGTACATGACCTTATGGGACTTTCCTACTTGGCAG
TACATCTACGTATTAGTCATCGCTATTACCATGGTCGAGGTGAGCCCCACGTTCTGCTTCACTCTCCCCA
TCTCCCCCCCCTCCCCACCCCCAATTTTGTATTTATTTATTTTTTAATTATTTTGTGCAGCGATGGGGGC
GGGGGGGGGGGGGCGCGCGCCAGGCGGGGCGGGGCGGGGCGAGGGGCGGGGCGGGGCGAGGCGGAGAGGT
GCGGCGGCAGCCAATCAGAGCGGCGCGCTCCGAAAGTTTCCTTTTATGGCGAGGCGGCGGCGGCGGCGGC
CCTATAAAAAGCGAAGCGCGCGGCGGGCGGGAGTCGCTGCGCGCTGCCTTCGCCCCGTGCCCCGCTCCGC
CGCCGCCTCGCGCCGCCCGCCCCGGCTCTGACTGACCGCGTTACTCCCACAGGTGAGCGGGCGGGACGGC
CCTTCTCCTCCGGGCTGTAATTAGCGCTTGGTTTAATGACGGCTTGTTTCTTTTCTGTGGCTGCGTGAAA
GCCTTGAGGGGCTCCGGGAGGGCCCTTTGTGCGGGGGGAGCGGCTCGGGGGGTGCGTGCGTGTGTGTGTG
CGTGGGGAGCGCCGCGTGCGGCTCCGCGCTGCCCGGCGGCTGTGAGCGCTGCGGGCGCGGCGCGGGGCTT
TGTGCGCTCCGCAGTGTGCGCGAGGGGAGCGCGGCCGGGGGCGGTGCCCCGCGGTGCGGGGGGGGCTGCG
AGGGGAACAAAGGCTGCGTGCGGGGTGTGTGCGTGGGGGGGTGAGCAGGGGGTGTGGGCGCGTCGGTCGG
GCTGCAACCCCCCCTGCACCCCCCTCCCCGAGTTGCTGAGCACGGCCCGGCTTCGGGTGCGGGGCTCCGT
ACGGGGCGTGGCGCGGGGCTCGCCGTGCCGGGCGGGGGGTGGCGGCAGGTGGGGGTGCCGGGCGGGGCGG
GGCCGCCTCGGGCCGGGGAGGGCTCGGGGGAGGGGCGCGGCGGCCCCCGGAGCGCCGGCGGCTGTCGAGG
CGCGGCGAGCCGCAGCCATTGCCTTTTATGGTAATCGTGCGAGAGGGCGCAGGGACTTCCTTTGTCCCAA
ATCTGTGCGGAGCCGAAATCTGGGAGGCGCCGCCGCACCCCCTCTAGCGGGCGCGGGGCGAAGCGGTGCG
GCGCCGGCAGGAAGGAAATGGGCGGGGAGGGCCTTCGTGCGTCGCCGCGCCGCCGTCCCCTTCTCCCTCT
CCAGCCTCGGGGCTGTCCGCGGGGGGACGGCTGCCTTCGGGGGGGACGGGGCAGGGCGGGGTTCGGCTTC
TGGCGTGTGACCGGCGGCTCTAGAGCCTCTGCTAACCATGTTCATGCCTTCTTCTTTTTCCTACAGCTCC
TGGGCAACGTGCTGGTTATTGTGCTGTCTCATCATTTTGGCAAAGAATTCATGGGATCCGAAATCGGTAC
TGGCTTTCCATTCGACCCCCATTATGTGGAAGTCCTGGGCGAGCGCATGCACTACGTCGATGTTGGTCCG
CGCGATGGCACCCCTGTGCTGTTCCTGCACGGTAACCCGACCTCCTCCTACGTGTGGCGCAACATCATCC
CGCATGTTGCACCGACCCATCGCTGCATTGCTCCAGACCTGATCGGTATGGGCAAATCCGACAAACCAGA
CCTGGGTTATTTCTTCGACGACCACGTCCGCTTCATGGATGCCTTCATCGAAGCCCTGGGTCTGGAAGAG
GTCGTCCTGGTCATTCACGACTGGGGCTCCGCTCTGGGTTTCCACTGGGCCAAGCGCAATCCAGAGCGCG
TCAAAGGTATTGCATTTATGGAGTTCATCCGCCCTATCCCGACCTGGGACGAATGGCCAGAATTTGCCCG
CGAGACCTTCCAGGCCTTCCGCACCACCGACGTCGGCCGCAAGCTGATCATCGATCAGAACGTTTTTATC
GAGGGTACGCTGCCGATGGGTGTCGTCCGCCCGCTGACTGAAGTCGAGATGGACCATTACCGCGAGCCGT
TCCTGAATCCTGTTGACCGCGAGCCACTGTGGCGCTTCCCAAACGAGCTGCCAATCGCCGGTGAGCCAGC
GAACATCGTCGCGCTGGTCGAAGAATACATGGACTGGCTGCACCAGTCCCCTGTCCCGAAGCTGCTGTTC
TGGGGCACCCCAGGCGTTCTGATCCCACCGGCCGAAGCCGCTCGCCTGGCCAAAAGCCTGCCTAACTGCA
AGGCTGTGGACATCGGCCCGGGTCTGAATCTGCTGCAAGAAGACAACCCGGACCTGATCGGCAGCGAGAT
CGCGCGCTGGCTGTCTACTCTGGAGATTTCCGGTGGAGGAAGTGGAGGACTCGAGGGAATAACTTCGTAT
AGCATACATTATACGAAGTTATTGGGAAGCGGAGCTACTAACTTCAGCCTGCTGAAGCAGGCTGGAGACG
TGGAGGAGAACCCTGGACCTATGCCCACGCTACTGCGGGTTTATATAGACGGTCCTCACGGGATGGGGAA
AACCACCACCACGCAACTGCTGGTGGCCCTGGGTTCGCGCGACGATATCGTCTACGTACCCGAGCCGATG
ACTTACTGGCAGGTGCTGGGGGCTTCCGAGACAATCGCGAACATCTACACCACACAACACCGCCTCGACC
AGGGTGAGATATCGGCCGGGGACGCGGCGGTGGTAATGACAAGCGCCCAGATAACAATGGGCATGCCTTA
TGCCGTGACCGACGCCGTTCTGGCTCCTCATATCGGGGGGGAGGCTGGGAGCTCACATGCCCCGCCCCCG
GCCCTCACCCTCATCTTCGACCGCCATCCCATCGCCGCCCTCCTGTGCTACCCGGCCGCGCGATACCTTA
TGGGCAGCATGACCCCCCAGGCCGTGCTGGCGTTCGTGGCCCTCATCCCGCCGACCTTGCCCGGCACAAA
CATCGTGTTGGGGGCCCTTCCGGAGGACAGACACATCGACCGCCTGGCCAAACGCCAGCGCCCCGGCGAG
CGGCTTGACCTGGCTATGCTGGCCGCGATTCGCCGCGTTTACGGGCTGCTTGCCAATACGGTGCGGTATC
TGCAGGGCGGCGGGTCGTGGCGGGAGGATTGGGGACAGCTTTCGGGGACGGCCGTGCCGCCCCAGGGTGC
CGAGCCCCAGAGCAACGCGGGCCCACGACCCCATATCGGGGACACGTTATTTACCCTGTTTCGGGCCCCC
GAGTTGCTGGCCCCCAACGGCGACCTGTACAACGTGTTTGCCTGGGCCTTGGACGTCTTGGCCAAACGCC
TCCGTCCCATGCACGTCTTTATCCTGGATTACGACCAATCGCCCGCCGGCTGCCGGGACGCCCTGCTGCA
ACTTACCTCCGGGATGGTCCAGACCCACGTCACCACCCCCGGCTCCATACCGACGATCTGCGACCTGGCG
CGCACGTTTGCCCGGGAGATGGGGGAGGCTAACGGCGGATCAGGTGGCATGATTGAACAAGATGGATTGC
ACGCAGGTTCTCCGGCCGCTTGGGTGGAGAGGCTATTCGGCTATGACTGGGCACAACAGACAATCGGCTG
CTCTGATGCCGCCGTGTTCCGGCTGTCAGCGCAGGGGCGCCCGGTTCTTTTTGTCAAGACCGACCTGTCC
GGTGCCCTGAATGAACTGCAGGACGAGGCAGCGCGGCTATCGTGGCTGGCCACGACGGGCGTTCCTTGCG
CAGCTGTGCTCGACGTTGTCACTGAAGCGGGAAGGGACTGGCTGCTATTGGGCGAAGTGCCGGGGCAGGA
TCTCCTGTCATCCCACCTTGCTCCTGCCGAGAAAGTATCCATCATGGCTGATGCAATGCGGCGGCTGCAT
ACGCTTGATCCGGCTACCTGCCCATTCGACCACCAAGCGAAACATCGCATCGAGCGAGCACGTACTCGGA
TGGAAGCCGGTCTTGTCGATCAGGATGATCTGGACGAAGAGCATCAGGGGCTCGCGCCAGCCGAACTGTT
CGCCAGGCTCAAGGCGCGCATGCCCGACGGCGAGGATCTCGTCGTGACCCATGGCGATGCCTGCTTGCCG
AATATCATGGTGGAAAATGGCCGCTTTTCTGGATTCATCGACTGTGGCCGGCTGGGTGTGGCGGACCGCT
ATCAGGACATAGCGTTGGCTACCCGTGATATTGCTGAAGAGCTTGGCGGCGAATGGGCTGACCGCTTCCT
CGTGCTTTACGGTATCGCCGCTCCCGATTCGCAGCGCATCGCCTTCTATCGCCTTCTTGACGAGTTCTTC
TGAGCTGATCAGCCTCGACTGTGCCTTCTAGTTGCCAGCCATCTGTTGTTTGCCCCTCCCCCGTGCCTTC
CTTGACCCTGGAAGGTGCCACTCCCACTGTCCTTTCCTAATAAAATGAGGAAATTGCATCGCATTGTCTG
AGTAGGTGTCATTCTATTCTGGGGGGTGGGGTGGGGCAGGACAGCAAGGGGGAGGATTGGGAAGACAATA
GCAGGCATGCTGGGGATGCGGTGGGCTCTATGGCTTCTGATAACTTCGTATAGCATACATTATACGAAGT
TATAGCGGCCGCCACCGCGGTGGAGCTCCAGCTTTTGTTCCCTTTAGTGAGGGTTAATTGCGCGCTTGGC
GTAATCATGGTCATAGCTGTTTCCTGTGTGAAATTGTTATCCGCTAATTCACTCCTCAGGTGCAGGCTGC
CTATCAGAAGGTGGTGGCTGGTGTGGCCAATGCCCTGGCTCACAAATACCACTGAGATCTTTTTCCCTCT
GCCAAAAATTATGGGGACATCATGAAGCCCCTTGAGCATCTGACTTCTGGCTAATAAAGGAAATTTATTT
TCATTGCAATAGTGTGTTGGAATTTTTTGTGTCTCTCACTCGGAAGGACATATGGGAGGGCAAATCATTT
AAAACATCAGAATGAGTATTTGGTTTAGAGTTTGGCAACATATGCCCATATGCTGGCTGCCATGAACAAA
GGTTGGCTATAAAGAGGTCATCAGTATATGAAACAGCCCCCTGCTGTCCATTCCTTATTCCATAGAAAAG
CCTTGACTTGAGGTTAGATTTTTTTTATATTTTGTTTTGTGTTATTTTTTTCTTTAACATCCCTAAAATT
TTCCTTACATGTTTTACTAGCCAGATTTTTCCTCCTCTCCTGACTACTCCCAGTCATAGCTGTCCCTCTT
CTCTTATGGAGATCCCTCGACCTGCAGCCCAAGCTTGGCGTAATCATGGTCATAGCTGTTTCCTGTGTGA
AATTGTTATCCGCTCACAATTCCACACAACATACGAGCCGGAAGCATAAAGTGTAAAGCCTGGGGTGCCT
AATGAGTGAGCTAACTCACATTAATTGCGTTGCGCTCACTGCCCGCTTTCCAGTCGGGAAACCTGTCGTG
CCAGCGGATCCGCATCTCAATTAGTCAGCAACCATAGTCCCGCCCCTAACTCCGCCCATCCCGCCCCTAA
CTCCGCCCAGTTCCGCCCATTCTCCGCCCCATGGCTGACTAATTTTTTTTATTTATGCAGAGGCCGAGGC
CGCCTCGGCCTCTGAGCTATTCCAGAAGTAGTGAGGAGGCTTTTTTGGAGGCCTAGGCTTTTGCAAAAAG
CTAACTTGTTTATTGCAGCTTATAATGGTTACAAATAAAGCAATAGCATCACAAATTTCACAAATAAAGC
ATTTTTTTCACTGCATTCTAGTTGTGGTTTGTCCAAACTCATCAATGTATCTTATCATGTCTGGATCCGC
TGCATTAATGAATCGGCCAACGCGCGGGGAGAGGCGGTTTGCGTATTGGGCGCTCTTCCGCTTCCTCGCT
CACTGACTCGCTGCGCTCGGTCGTTCGGCTGCGGCGAGCGGTATCAGCTCACTCAAAGGCGGTAATACGG
TTATCCACAGAATCAGGGGATAACGCAGGAAAGAACATGTGAGCAAAAGGCCAGCAAAAGGCCAGGAACC
GTAAAAAGGCCGCGTTGCTGGCGTTTTTCCATAGGCTCCGCCCCCCTGACGAGCATCACAAAAATCGACG
CTCAAGTCAGAGGTGGCGAAACCCGACAGGACTATAAAGATACCAGGCGTTTCCCCCTGGAAGCTCCCTC
GTGCGCTCTCCTGTTCCGACCCTGCCGCTTACCGGATACCTGTCCGCCTTTCTCCCTTCGGGAAGCGTGG
CGCTTTCTCATAGCTCACGCTGTAGGTATCTCAGTTCGGTGTAGGTCGTTCGCTCCAAGCTGGGCTGTGT
GCACGAACCCCCCGTTCAGCCCGACCGCTGCGCCTTATCCGGTAACTATCGTCTTGAGTCCAACCCGGTA
AGACACGACTTATCGCCACTGGCAGCAGCCACTGGTAACAGGATTAGCAGAGCGAGGTATGTAGGCGGTG
CTACAGAGTTCTTGAAGTGGTGGCCTAACTACGGCTACACTAGAAGAACAGTATTTGGTATCTGCGCTCT
GCTGAAGCCAGTTACCTTCGGAAAAAGAGTTGGTAGCTCTTGATCCGGCAAACAAACCACCGCTGGTAGC
GGTGGTTTTTTTGTTTGCAAGCAGCAGATTACGCGCAGAAAAAAAGGATCTCAAGAAGATCCTTTGATCT
TTTCTACGGGGTCTGACGCTCAGTGGAACGAAAACTCACGTTAAGGGATTTTGGTCATGAGATTATCAAA
AAGGATCTTCACCTAGATCCTTTTAAATTAAAAATGAAGTTTTAAATCAATCTAAAGTATATATGAGTAA
ACTTGGTCTGACAGTTACCAATGCTTAATCAGTGAGGCACCTATCTCAGCGATCTGTCTATTTCGTTCAT
CCATAGTTGCCTGACTCCCCGTCGTGTAGATAACTACGATACGGGAGGGCTTACCATCTGGCCCCAGTGC
TGCAATGATACCGCGAGACCCACGCTCACCGGCTCCAGATTTATCAGCAATAAACCAGCCAGCCGGAAGG
GCCGAGCGCAGAAGTGGTCCTGCAACTTTATCCGCCTCCATCCAGTCTATTAATTGTTGCCGGGAAGCTA
GAGTAAGTAGTTCGCCAGTTAATAGTTTGCGCAACGTTGTTGCCATTGCTACAGGCATCGTGGTGTCACG
CTCGTCGTTTGGTATGGCTTCATTCAGCTCCGGTTCCCAACGATCAAGGCGAGTTACATGATCCCCCATG
TTGTGCAAAAAAGCGGTTAGCTCCTTCGGTCCTCCGATCGTTGTCAGAAGTAAGTTGGCCGCAGTGTTAT
CACTCATGGTTATGGCAGCACTGCATAATTCTCTTACTGTCATGCCATCCGTAAGATGCTTTTCTGTGAC
TGGTGAGTACTCAACCAAGTCATTCTGAGAATAGTGTATGCGGCGACCGAGTTGCTCTTGCCCGGCGTCA
ATACGGGATAATACCGCGCCACATAGCAGAACTTTAAAAGTGCTCATCATTGGAAAACGTTCTTCGGGGC
GAAAACTCTCAAGGATCTTACCGCTGTTGAGATCCAGTTCGATGTAACCCACTCGTGCACCCAACTGATC
TTCAGCATCTTTTACTTTCACCAGCGTTTCTGGGTGAGCAAAAACAGGAAGGCAAAATGCCGCAAAAAAG
GGAATAAGGGCGACACGGAAATGTTGAATACTCATACTCTTCCTTTTTCAATATTATTGAAGCATTTATC
AGGGTTATTGTCTCATGAGCGGATACATATTTGAATGTATTTAGAAAAATAAACAAATAGGGGTTCCGCG
CACATTTCCCCGAAAAGTGCCACCTGG
Features (pLannotate 1.2.2; 25 found; start..end, strand, type, name):
      4..383     +  enhancer       CMV enhancer: human cytomegalovirus immediate early enhancer
    385..659     +  promoter       chicken β-actin promoter: No description available
    660..1676    +  intron         chimeric intron: chimera between introns from chicken β-actin and rabbit β-globin
   1674..1730    +  CDS            HBB (fragment): HBB_LEPEU - Experimental evidence at protein level: Swiss-Prot protein existence level 1. Involved in oxygen transport from the lung to the various peripheral tissues. From Lepus europaeus (European hare).
   1740..2623    +  CDS            HaloTag® (fragment): modified bacterial dehalogenase that forms covalent bonds with chloroalkane derivatives
   2649..2682    +  protein_bind   loxP: Cre-mediated recombination occurs in the 8-bp core sequence (GCATACAT). Cre recombinase
   2751..3743    +  CDS            ΔTK: truncated herpes simplex virus thymidine kinase (Salomon et al., 1995) confers sensitivity to nucleoside analogs such as acyclovir or ganciclovir
   3759..4550    +  CDS            neo: KKA2_KLEPN - Also known as kan, nptII. Experimental evidence at protein level: Swiss-Prot protein existence level 1. Resistance to kanamycin, neomycin, paromomycin, ribostamycin, butirosin and gentamicin B. From Klebsiella pneumoniae.
   4569..4793    +  polyA_signal   bGH poly(A) signal: bovine growth hormone polyadenylation signal
   4800..4833    +  protein_bind   loxP: Cre-mediated recombination occurs in the 8-bp core sequence (GCATACAT). Cre recombinase
   4834..4858    -  misc_feature   MCS (fragment): pBluescript multiple cloning site
   4871..4889    -  promoter       T3 promoter: promoter for bacteriophage T3 RNA polymerase
   4948..5022    +  CDS            HBB (fragment): HBB_PONPY - Experimental evidence at transcript level: Swiss-Prot protein existence level 2. Involved in oxygen transport from the lung to the various peripheral tissues. From Pongo pygmaeus (Bornean orangutan).
   5093..5148    +  polyA_signal   β-globin poly(A) signal: rabbit β-globin polyadenylation signal (Gil and Proudfoot, 1987)
   5533..5549    -  protein_bind   lac operator: The lac repressor binds to the lac operator to inhibit transcription in E. coli. This inhibition can be relieved by adding lactose or isopropyl-β-D-thiogalactopyranoside (IPTG). lac repressor encoded by lacI
   5557..5587    -  promoter       lac promoter: promoter for the E. coli lac operon
   5602..5623    -  protein_bind   CAP binding site: CAP binding activates transcription in the presence of cAMP. E. coli catabolite activator protein
   5636..5675    -  CDS            lacI (fragment): lac repressor; lacI; The lac repressor binds to the lac operator to inhibit transcription in E. coli. This inhibition can be relieved by adding lactose or isopropyl-β-D-thiogalactopyranoside (IPTG).
   5682..5704    +  promoter       SV40 promoter (fragment): SV40 enhancer and early promoter
   5728..5863    +  rep_origin     SV40 ori: SV40 origin of replication
   5883..6017    +  polyA_signal   SV40 poly(A) signal: SV40 polyadenylation signal
   6019..6073    -  CDS            lacI (fragment): lac repressor; lacI; The lac repressor binds to the lac operator to inhibit transcription in E. coli. This inhibition can be relieved by adding lactose or isopropyl-β-D-thiogalactopyranoside (IPTG).
   6256..6844    -  rep_origin     ori: high-copy-number ColE1/pMB1/pBR322/pUC origin of replication
   7015..7875    -  CDS            AmpR: β-lactamase; bla; confers resistance to ampicillin, carbenicillin, and related antibiotics
   7876..7980    -  promoter       AmpR promoter: bla
