[The description below was written by a language model from this plasmid's Addgene catalogue record and pLannotate feature annotations shown in this document.]
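Description:
pCAGGS-Halotag-loxP-P2A-dTKneo-pA-loxP is a mammalian expression-type plasmid built on the pCAGGS backbone. According to the record, it serves mainly as a PCR template for assembling HaloTag knock-in donor vectors rather than as an expression construct in its own right. It is maintained in E. coli at high copy through a ColE1/pUC-type origin and selected with ampicillin via the β-lactamase gene. The backbone also carries an SV40 origin and poly(A) signal, remnants of lac regulatory sequence, and the rabbit β-globin polyadenylation signal typical of pCAGGS. The catalogue lists a total size of 7,969 bp, while the sequenced record is 8,007 nt, a small discrepancy that the record does not explain.

The synthetic insert sits between EcoRI and NotI sites downstream of the CAG promoter, annotated here as the CMV enhancer, chicken β-actin promoter and chimeric intron. It begins with the HaloTag coding sequence, a modified bacterial dehalogenase that bonds covalently to chloroalkane ligands and so allows labelling of tagged proteins. This is followed by a loxP site, a P2A self-cleaving peptide (named in the construct title but not annotated in the feature table), and dTKneo, a fusion of truncated herpes simplex virus thymidine kinase with the neomycin resistance gene. A bGH poly(A) signal and a second loxP site in the same orientation complete the cassette.

When the cassette is amplified and flanked with homology arms, this layout should let an endogenous gene be fused to HaloTag, with the linked marker co-translated through P2A for positive selection with a neomycin-class drug. Cre can then excise the floxed marker, and cells that retain thymidine kinase can be eliminated with ganciclovir-type analogues.
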