Addgene plasmid #139485: pCAGGS-Halotag-loxP-P2A-dTKneo-pA-loxP
Purpose: PCR template for Halo-Tag gene knock-in donor vector
Depositing lab: Kazuhiro Aoki. Depositing organization: National Institute for Basic Biology. Publication: Single-cell quantification of the concentrations and dissociation constants of endogenous proteins. Komatsubara AT, Goto Y, Kondo Y, Matsuda M, Aoki K. J Biol Chem. 2019 Apr 12;294(15):6062-6072. doi: 10.1074/jbc.RA119.007685. Epub 2019 Feb 9. PubMed 30739083.
Backbone
  Vector backbone: pCAGGS
  Backbone manufacturer: Junichi Miyazaki (Osaka University, Japan)
  Backbone size w/o insert (bp): 4870
  Total vector size (bp): 7969
  Vector type: Mammalian Expression
Growth in bacteria
  Bacterial resistance: Ampicillin, 100 μg/mL
  Growth temperature: 37°C
  Growth strain: DH5alpha
  Copy number: High Copy
Gene/Insert
  Gene/Insert name: HaloTag-loxP-P2A-dTKneo-pA-loxP (alt name: dTKneo: deleted thymidine kinase gene fused with neo gene for positive and negative selection)
  Species: Synthetic
  Promoter: CAG promoter
  Tag / fusion protein: HaloTag (N terminal on backbone)
  Cloning method: Restriction Enzyme; 5′ cloning site EcoRI (not destroyed); 3′ cloning site NotI (not destroyed)
  Sequencing primers: 5′ catgttcatgccttcttctttttcc; 3′ agatgctcaaggggcttcatgatg
Terms and licenses: Academic/Nonprofit Terms; Industry Terms: Not Available to Industry
How to cite: pCAGGS-Halotag-loxP-P2A-dTKneo-pA-loxP was a gift from Kazuhiro Aoki (Addgene plasmid # 139485 ; http://n2t.net/addgene:139485 ; RRID:Addgene_139485)
